Addgene plasmid #68350: px330_SMAD exon 2 gRNA
Purpose: px330 with gRNA towards SMAD exon 2. Cas9 is expressed from a CAG promoter.
Depositing lab: Jannik Elverløv-Jakobsen. Depositing organization: Aarhus University.
Backbone
  Vector backbone: amp
  Backbone size w/o insert (bp): 2500
  Total vector size (bp): 8500
  Vector type: Mammalian Expression
Growth in bacteria
  Bacterial resistance: Ampicillin, 100 μg/mL
  Growth temperature: 37°C
  Growth strain: DH5alpha
  Copy number: High Copy
Gene/Insert
  Gene/Insert name: SMAD exon 2 gRNA
  gRNA/shRNA sequence: SMAD exon 2
  Species: Synthetic
  Promoter: U6
  Cloning method: Restriction Enzyme; 5′ cloning site BbsI (destroyed during cloning); 3′ cloning site BbsI (destroyed during cloning)
  Sequencing primers: 5′ tgagggcctatttcccatgattc; 3′ aaacATTCATCTTTTTTCTCCTTC
Terms and licenses: Academic/Nonprofit Terms; Industry Terms: Not Available to Industry
How to cite: px330_SMAD exon 2 gRNA was a gift from Jannik Elverløv-Jakobsen (Addgene plasmid # 68350 ; http://n2t.net/addgene:68350 ; RRID:Addgene_68350)
