[The description below was written by a language model from this plasmid's Addgene catalogue record and pLannotate feature annotations shown in this document.]
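Description:
px330_SMAD exon 2 gRNA is an all-in-one CRISPR/Cas9 mammalian expression plasmid of about 8.5 kb, built on the px330 design. It expresses both a single guide RNA and Streptococcus pyogenes Cas9 from one vector. It is propagated in E. coli as a high-copy plasmid through a ColE1/pUC-type origin and selected with ampicillin via the β-lactamase (AmpR) gene and its own promoter. The backbone also carries an M13 phage origin and small annotated remnants of bom and rop. A single AAV2 inverted terminal repeat lies downstream of the Cas9 cassette. With only one ITR annotated, nothing in the record suggests the plasmid is meant for AAV packaging.

The guide cassette consists of the human U6 RNA polymerase III promoter followed by a short spacer region and the S. pyogenes gRNA scaffold. The targeting oligonucleotide was inserted between BbsI sites that were destroyed during cloning. A second, partial scaffold fragment is annotated just downstream. The guide is described only as targeting "SMAD exon 2"; the record does not specify which SMAD family member or which species' gene is targeted.

Cas9 is driven by a CAG-type hybrid promoter made up of the CMV enhancer, the chicken β-actin promoter and a hybrid intron. The annotation tool splits the coding sequence into contiguous N- and C-terminal portions that together form one continuous reading frame. This is followed by a C-terminal nucleoplasmin bipartite nuclear localization signal and a bovine growth hormone polyadenylation signal. No mammalian selection marker or fluorescent reporter is annotated. The design suits delivery into mammalian cells to direct Cas9 cleavage at the targeted exon, for example for gene disruption or editing.
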