Features (pLannotate 1.2.2; 18 found; start..end, strand, type, name):
      1..241     +  promoter       U6 promoter: RNA polymerase III promoter for human U6 snRNA
    270..345     +  misc_RNA       gRNA scaffold: guide RNA scaffold for the Streptococcus pyogenes CRISPR/Cas9 system
    352..395     +  misc_RNA       gRNA scaffold (fragment): guide RNA scaffold for the Streptococcus pyogenes CRISPR/Cas9 system
    442..727     +  enhancer       CMV enhancer: human cytomegalovirus immediate early enhancer; contains an 18-bp deletion relative to the standard CMV enhancer
    729..1006    +  promoter       chicken β-actin promoter: No description available
   1007..1235    +  intron         hybrid intron: hybrid between chicken β-actin (CBA) and minute virus of mice (MMV) introns (Gray et al., 2011)
   1373..2974    +  CDS            Cas9(N): N-terminal portion of Streptococcus pyogenes Cas9 (Zetsche et al., 2015)
   2975..5473    +  CDS            Cas9(C): C-terminal portion of Streptococcus pyogenes Cas9 (Zetsche et al., 2015)
   5474..5521    +  CDS            nucleoplasmin NLS: bipartite nuclear localization signal from nucleoplasmin
   5555..5666    +  polyA_signal   bGH poly(A) signal: bovine growth hormone polyadenylation signal
   5771..5911    +  repeat_region  AAV2 ITR: inverted terminal repeat of adeno-associated virus serotype 2 inverted
   5916..5967    -  misc_feature   bom (fragment): basis of mobility region from pBR322
   5986..6366    +  rep_origin     M13 ori (sequence partly withheld): M13 bacteriophage origin of replication; arrow indicates direction of (+) strand synthesis
   6442..6491    -  misc_feature   bom (fragment): basis of mobility region from pBR322
   6593..6628    -  CDS            rop (fragment): Rop protein, which maintains plasmids at low copy number; rop
   6723..6827    +  promoter       AmpR promoter: bla
   6828..7688    +  CDS            AmpR: β-lactamase; bla; confers resistance to ampicillin, carbenicillin, and related antibiotics
   7859..8447    +  rep_origin     ori: high-copy-number ColE1/pMB1/pBR322/pUC origin of replication
>Addgene plasmid #68350 | px330_SMAD exon 2 gRNA | depositor full sequence | sequence record 119622 | px330_SMAD exon 2 gRNA sequence 8508 bps
GAGGGCCTATTTCCCATGATTCCTTCATATTTGCATATACGATACAAGGCTGTTAGAGAGATAATTGGAA
TTAATTTGACTGTAAACACAAAGATATTAGTACAAAATACGTGACGTAGAAAGTAATAATTTCTTGGGTA
GTTTGCAGTTTTAAAATTATGTTTTAAAATGGACTATCATATGCTTACCGTAACTTGAAAGTATTTCGAT
TTCTTGGCTTTATATATCTTGTGGAAAGGACGAAACACCGAAGGAGAAAAAAGATGAATGTTTTAGAGCT
AGAAATAGCAAGTTAAAATAAGGCTAGTCCGTTATCAACTTGAAAAAGTGGCACCGAGTCGGTGCTTTTT
TGTTTTAGAGCTAGAAATAGCAAGTTAAAATAAGGCTAGTCCGTTTTTAGCGCGTGCGCCAATTCTGCAG
ACAAATGGCTCTAGAGGTACCCGTTACATAACTTACGGTAAATGGCCCGCCTGGCTGACCGCCCAACGAC
CCCCGCCCATTGACGTCAATAGTAACGCCAATAGGGACTTTCCATTGACGTCAATGGGTGGAGTATTTAC
GGTAAACTGCCCACTTGGCAGTACATCAAGTGTATCATATGCCAAGTACGCCCCCTATTGACGTCAATGA
CGGTAAATGGCCCGCCTGGCATTGTGCCCAGTACATGACCTTATGGGACTTTCCTACTTGGCAGTACATC
TACGTATTAGTCATCGCTATTACCATGGTCGAGGTGAGCCCCACGTTCTGCTTCACTCTCCCCATCTCCC
CCCCCTCCCCACCCCCAATTTTGTATTTATTTATTTTTTAATTATTTTGTGCAGCGATGGGGGCGGGGGG
GGGGGGGGGGCGCGCGCCAGGCGGGGCGGGGCGGGGCGAGGGGCGGGGCGGGGCGAGGCGGAGAGGTGCG
GCGGCAGCCAATCAGAGCGGCGCGCTCCGAAAGTTTCCTTTTATGGCGAGGCGGCGGCGGCGGCGGCCCT
ATAAAAAGCGAAGCGCGCGGCGGGCGGGAGTCGCTGCGACGCTGCCTTCGCCCCGTGCCCCGCTCCGCCG
CCGCCTCGCGCCGCCCGCCCCGGCTCTGACTGACCGCGTTACTCCCACAGGTGAGCGGGCGGGACGGCCC
TTCTCCTCCGGGCTGTAATTAGCTGAGCAAGAGGTAAGGGTTTAAGGGATGGTTGGTTGGTGGGGTATTA
ATGTTTAATTACCTGGAGCACCTGCCTGAAATCACTTTTTTTCAGGTTGGACCGGTGCCACCATGGACTA
TAAGGACCACGACGGAGACTACAAGGATCATGATATTGATTACAAAGACGATGACGATAAGATGGCCCCA
AAGAAGAAGCGGAAGGTCGGTATCCACGGAGTCCCAGCAGCCGACAAGAAGTACAGCATCGGCCTGGACA
TCGGCACCAACTCTGTGGGCTGGGCCGTGATCACCGACGAGTACAAGGTGCCCAGCAAGAAATTCAAGGT
GCTGGGCAACACCGACCGGCACAGCATCAAGAAGAACCTGATCGGAGCCCTGCTGTTCGACAGCGGCGAA
ACAGCCGAGGCCACCCGGCTGAAGAGAACCGCCAGAAGAAGATACACCAGACGGAAGAACCGGATCTGCT
ATCTGCAAGAGATCTTCAGCAACGAGATGGCCAAGGTGGACGACAGCTTCTTCCACAGACTGGAAGAGTC
CTTCCTGGTGGAAGAGGATAAGAAGCACGAGCGGCACCCCATCTTCGGCAACATCGTGGACGAGGTGGCC
TACCACGAGAAGTACCCCACCATCTACCACCTGAGAAAGAAACTGGTGGACAGCACCGACAAGGCCGACC
TGCGGCTGATCTATCTGGCCCTGGCCCACATGATCAAGTTCCGGGGCCACTTCCTGATCGAGGGCGACCT
GAACCCCGACAACAGCGACGTGGACAAGCTGTTCATCCAGCTGGTGCAGACCTACAACCAGCTGTTCGAG
GAAAACCCCATCAACGCCAGCGGCGTGGACGCCAAGGCCATCCTGTCTGCCAGACTGAGCAAGAGCAGAC
GGCTGGAAAATCTGATCGCCCAGCTGCCCGGCGAGAAGAAGAATGGCCTGTTCGGAAACCTGATTGCCCT
GAGCCTGGGCCTGACCCCCAACTTCAAGAGCAACTTCGACCTGGCCGAGGATGCCAAACTGCAGCTGAGC
AAGGACACCTACGACGACGACCTGGACAACCTGCTGGCCCAGATCGGCGACCAGTACGCCGACCTGTTTC
TGGCCGCCAAGAACCTGTCCGACGCCATCCTGCTGAGCGACATCCTGAGAGTGAACACCGAGATCACCAA
GGCCCCCCTGAGCGCCTCTATGATCAAGAGATACGACGAGCACCACCAGGACCTGACCCTGCTGAAAGCT
CTCGTGCGGCAGCAGCTGCCTGAGAAGTACAAAGAGATTTTCTTCGACCAGAGCAAGAACGGCTACGCCG
GCTACATTGACGGCGGAGCCAGCCAGGAAGAGTTCTACAAGTTCATCAAGCCCATCCTGGAAAAGATGGA
CGGCACCGAGGAACTGCTCGTGAAGCTGAACAGAGAGGACCTGCTGCGGAAGCAGCGGACCTTCGACAAC
GGCAGCATCCCCCACCAGATCCACCTGGGAGAGCTGCACGCCATTCTGCGGCGGCAGGAAGATTTTTACC
CATTCCTGAAGGACAACCGGGAAAAGATCGAGAAGATCCTGACCTTCCGCATCCCCTACTACGTGGGCCC
TCTGGCCAGGGGAAACAGCAGATTCGCCTGGATGACCAGAAAGAGCGAGGAAACCATCACCCCCTGGAAC
TTCGAGGAAGTGGTGGACAAGGGCGCTTCCGCCCAGAGCTTCATCGAGCGGATGACCAACTTCGATAAGA
ACCTGCCCAACGAGAAGGTGCTGCCCAAGCACAGCCTGCTGTACGAGTACTTCACCGTGTATAACGAGCT
GACCAAAGTGAAATACGTGACCGAGGGAATGAGAAAGCCCGCCTTCCTGAGCGGCGAGCAGAAAAAGGCC
ATCGTGGACCTGCTGTTCAAGACCAACCGGAAAGTGACCGTGAAGCAGCTGAAAGAGGACTACTTCAAGA
AAATCGAGTGCTTCGACTCCGTGGAAATCTCCGGCGTGGAAGATCGGTTCAACGCCTCCCTGGGCACATA
CCACGATCTGCTGAAAATTATCAAGGACAAGGACTTCCTGGACAATGAGGAAAACGAGGACATTCTGGAA
GATATCGTGCTGACCCTGACACTGTTTGAGGACAGAGAGATGATCGAGGAACGGCTGAAAACCTATGCCC
ACCTGTTCGACGACAAAGTGATGAAGCAGCTGAAGCGGCGGAGATACACCGGCTGGGGCAGGCTGAGCCG
GAAGCTGATCAACGGCATCCGGGACAAGCAGTCCGGCAAGACAATCCTGGATTTCCTGAAGTCCGACGGC
TTCGCCAACAGAAACTTCATGCAGCTGATCCACGACGACAGCCTGACCTTTAAAGAGGACATCCAGAAAG
CCCAGGTGTCCGGCCAGGGCGATAGCCTGCACGAGCACATTGCCAATCTGGCCGGCAGCCCCGCCATTAA
GAAGGGCATCCTGCAGACAGTGAAGGTGGTGGACGAGCTCGTGAAAGTGATGGGCCGGCACAAGCCCGAG
AACATCGTGATCGAAATGGCCAGAGAGAACCAGACCACCCAGAAGGGACAGAAGAACAGCCGCGAGAGAA
TGAAGCGGATCGAAGAGGGCATCAAAGAGCTGGGCAGCCAGATCCTGAAAGAACACCCCGTGGAAAACAC
CCAGCTGCAGAACGAGAAGCTGTACCTGTACTACCTGCAGAATGGGCGGGATATGTACGTGGACCAGGAA
CTGGACATCAACCGGCTGTCCGACTACGATGTGGACCATATCGTGCCTCAGAGCTTTCTGAAGGACGACT
CCATCGACAACAAGGTGCTGACCAGAAGCGACAAGAACCGGGGCAAGAGCGACAACGTGCCCTCCGAAGA
GGTCGTGAAGAAGATGAAGAACTACTGGCGGCAGCTGCTGAACGCCAAGCTGATTACCCAGAGAAAGTTC
GACAATCTGACCAAGGCCGAGAGAGGCGGCCTGAGCGAACTGGATAAGGCCGGCTTCATCAAGAGACAGC
TGGTGGAAACCCGGCAGATCACAAAGCACGTGGCACAGATCCTGGACTCCCGGATGAACACTAAGTACGA
CGAGAATGACAAGCTGATCCGGGAAGTGAAAGTGATCACCCTGAAGTCCAAGCTGGTGTCCGATTTCCGG
AAGGATTTCCAGTTTTACAAAGTGCGCGAGATCAACAACTACCACCACGCCCACGACGCCTACCTGAACG
CCGTCGTGGGAACCGCCCTGATCAAAAAGTACCCTAAGCTGGAAAGCGAGTTCGTGTACGGCGACTACAA
GGTGTACGACGTGCGGAAGATGATCGCCAAGAGCGAGCAGGAAATCGGCAAGGCTACCGCCAAGTACTTC
TTCTACAGCAACATCATGAACTTTTTCAAGACCGAGATTACCCTGGCCAACGGCGAGATCCGGAAGCGGC
CTCTGATCGAGACAAACGGCGAAACCGGGGAGATCGTGTGGGATAAGGGCCGGGATTTTGCCACCGTGCG
GAAAGTGCTGAGCATGCCCCAAGTGAATATCGTGAAAAAGACCGAGGTGCAGACAGGCGGCTTCAGCAAA
GAGTCTATCCTGCCCAAGAGGAACAGCGATAAGCTGATCGCCAGAAAGAAGGACTGGGACCCTAAGAAGT
ACGGCGGCTTCGACAGCCCCACCGTGGCCTATTCTGTGCTGGTGGTGGCCAAAGTGGAAAAGGGCAAGTC
CAAGAAACTGAAGAGTGTGAAAGAGCTGCTGGGGATCACCATCATGGAAAGAAGCAGCTTCGAGAAGAAT
CCCATCGACTTTCTGGAAGCCAAGGGCTACAAAGAAGTGAAAAAGGACCTGATCATCAAGCTGCCTAAGT
ACTCCCTGTTCGAGCTGGAAAACGGCCGGAAGAGAATGCTGGCCTCTGCCGGCGAACTGCAGAAGGGAAA
CGAACTGGCCCTGCCCTCCAAATATGTGAACTTCCTGTACCTGGCCAGCCACTATGAGAAGCTGAAGGGC
TCCCCCGAGGATAATGAGCAGAAACAGCTGTTTGTGGAACAGCACAAGCACTACCTGGACGAGATCATCG
AGCAGATCAGCGAGTTCTCCAAGAGAGTGATCCTGGCCGACGCTAATCTGGACAAAGTGCTGTCCGCCTA
CAACAAGCACCGGGATAAGCCCATCAGAGAGCAGGCCGAGAATATCATCCACCTGTTTACCCTGACCAAT
CTGGGAGCCCCTGCCGCCTTCAAGTACTTTGACACCACCATCGACCGGAAGAGGTACACCAGCACCAAAG
AGGTGCTGGACGCCACCCTGATCCACCAGAGCATCACCGGCCTGTACGAGACACGGATCGACCTGTCTCA
GCTGGGAGGCGACAAAAGGCCGGCGGCCACGAAAAAGGCCGGCCAGGCAAAAAAGAAAAAGTAAGAATTC
CTAGAGCTCGCTGATCAGCCTCGACTGTGCCTTCTAGTTGCCAGCCATCTGTTGTTTGCCCCTCCCCCGT
GCCTTCCTTGACCCTGGAAGGTGCCACTCCCACTGTCCTTTCCTAATAAAATGAGGAAATTGCATCGCAT
TGTCTGAGTAGGTGTCATTCTATTCTGGGGGGTGGGGTGGGGCAGGACAGCAAGGGGGAGGATTGGGAAG
AGAATAGCAGGCATGCTGGGGAGCGGCCGCAGGAACCCCTAGTGATGGAGTTGGCCACTCCCTCTCTGCG
CGCTCGCTCGCTCACTGAGGCCGGGCGACCAAAGGTCGCCCGACGCCCGGGCTTTGCCCGGGCGGCCTCA
GTGAGCGAGCGAGCGCGCAGCTGCCTGCAGGGGCGCCTGATGCGGTATTTTCTCCTTACGCATCTGTGCG
GTATTTCACACCGCATA
[142 nt withheld, positions 5968-6109]
C
[141 nt withheld, positions 6111-6251]
CCTTTGACGTTGGAGTCCACGTTCTTT
[37 nt withheld, positions 6279-6315]
ACCCTATCTCGGGCTATTCTTTTGATTTATAAGGGATTTTGCCGATTTCGGCCTATTGGTTAAAAAATGA
GCTGATTTAACAAAAATTTAACGCGAATTTTAACAAAATATTAACGTTTACAATTTTATGGTGCACTCTC
AGTACAATCTGCTCTGATGCCGCATAGTTAAGCCAGCCCCGACACCCGCCAACACCCGCTGACGCGCCCT
GACGGGCTTGTCTGCTCCCGGCATCCGCTTACAGACAAGCTGTGACCGTCTCCGGGAGCTGCATGTGTCA
GAGGTTTTCACCGTCATCACCGAAACGCGCGAGACGAAAGGGCCTCGTGATACGCCTATTTTTATAGGTT
AATGTCATGATAATAATGGTTTCTTAGACGTCAGGTGGCACTTTTCGGGGAAATGTGCGCGGAACCCCTA
TTTGTTTATTTTTCTAAATACATTCAAATATGTATCCGCTCATGAGACAATAACCCTGATAAATGCTTCA
ATAATATTGAAAAAGGAAGAGTATGAGTATTCAACATTTCCGTGTCGCCCTTATTCCCTTTTTTGCGGCA
TTTTGCCTTCCTGTTTTTGCTCACCCAGAAACGCTGGTGAAAGTAAAAGATGCTGAAGATCAGTTGGGTG
CACGAGTGGGTTACATCGAACTGGATCTCAACAGCGGTAAGATCCTTGAGAGTTTTCGCCCCGAAGAACG
TTTTCCAATGATGAGCACTTTTAAAGTTCTGCTATGTGGCGCGGTATTATCCCGTATTGACGCCGGGCAA
GAGCAACTCGGTCGCCGCATACACTATTCTCAGAATGACTTGGTTGAGTACTCACCAGTCACAGAAAAGC
ATCTTACGGATGGCATGACAGTAAGAGAATTATGCAGTGCTGCCATAACCATGAGTGATAACACTGCGGC
CAACTTACTTCTGACAACGATCGGAGGACCGAAGGAGCTAACCGCTTTTTTGCACAACATGGGGGATCAT
GTAACTCGCCTTGATCGTTGGGAACCGGAGCTGAATGAAGCCATACCAAACGACGAGCGTGACACCACGA
TGCCTGTAGCAATGGCAACAACGTTGCGCAAACTATTAACTGGCGAACTACTTACTCTAGCTTCCCGGCA
ACAATTAATAGACTGGATGGAGGCGGATAAAGTTGCAGGACCACTTCTGCGCTCGGCCCTTCCGGCTGGC
TGGTTTATTGCTGATAAATCTGGAGCCGGTGAGCGTGGAAGCCGCGGTATCATTGCAGCACTGGGGCCAG
ATGGTAAGCCCTCCCGTATCGTAGTTATCTACACGACGGGGAGTCAGGCAACTATGGATGAACGAAATAG
ACAGATCGCTGAGATAGGTGCCTCACTGATTAAGCATTGGTAACTGTCAGACCAAGTTTACTCATATATA
CTTTAGATTGATTTAAAACTTCATTTTTAATTTAAAAGGATCTAGGTGAAGATCCTTTTTGATAATCTCA
TGACCAAAATCCCTTAACGTGAGTTTTCGTTCCACTGAGCGTCAGACCCCGTAGAAAAGATCAAAGGATC
TTCTTGAGATCCTTTTTTTCTGCGCGTAATCTGCTGCTTGCAAACAAAAAAACCACCGCTACCAGCGGTG
GTTTGTTTGCCGGATCAAGAGCTACCAACTCTTTTTCCGAAGGTAACTGGCTTCAGCAGAGCGCAGATAC
CAAATACTGTCCTTCTAGTGTAGCCGTAGTTAGGCCACCACTTCAAGAACTCTGTAGCACCGCCTACATA
CCTCGCTCTGCTAATCCTGTTACCAGTGGCTGCTGCCAGTGGCGATAAGTCGTGTCTTACCGGGTTGGAC
TCAAGACGATAGTTACCGGATAAGGCGCAGCGGTCGGGCTGAACGGGGGGTTCGTGCACACAGCCCAGCT
TGGAGCGAACGACCTACACCGAACTGAGATACCTACAGCGTGAGCTATGAGAAAGCGCCACGCTTCCCGA
AGGGAGAAAGGCGGACAGGTATCCGGTAAGCGGCAGGGTCGGAACAGGAGAGCGCACGAGGGAGCTTCCA
GGGGGAAACGCCTGGTATCTTTATAGTCCTGTCGGGTTTCGCCACCTCTGACTTGAGCGTCGATTTTTGT
GATGCTCGTCAGGGGGGCGGAGCCTATGGAAAAACGCCAGCAACGCGGCCTTTTTACGGTTCCTGGCCTT
TTGCTGGCCTTTTGCTCACATGT
