>Addgene plasmid #68350 | px330_SMAD exon 2 gRNA | addgene partial sequence | sequence record 122780 | hU6-F 5'-GAGGGCCTATTTCCCATGATT-3'
TGACGTAGAAAGTAATAATTTCTTGGGTAGTTTGCAGTTTTAAAATTATGTTTTAAAATGGACTATCATA
TGCTTACCGTAACTTGAAAGTATTTCGATTTCTTGGCTTTATATATCTTGTGGAAAGGACGAAACACCGA
AGGAGAAAAAAGATGAATGTTTTAGAGCTAGAAATAGCAAGTTAAAATAAGGCTAGTCCGTTATCAACTT
GAAAAAGTGGCACCGAGTCGGTGCTTTTTTGTTTTAGAGCTAGAAATAGCAAGTTAAAATAAGGCTAGTC
CGTTTT
