>Addgene plasmid #68350 | px330_SMAD exon 2 gRNA | addgene partial sequence | sequence record 124530 | hSpCas9-R1 5'-CGCTCGTGCTTCTTATCCTC-3'
GCTGTCGTCCACCTTGGCCATCTCGTTGCTGAAGATCTCTTGCAGATAGCAGATCCGGTTCTTCCGTCTG
GTGTATCTTCTTCTGGCGGTTCTCTTCAGCCGGGTGGCCTCGGCTGTTTCGCCGCTGTCGAACAGCAGGG
CTCCGATCAGGTTCTTCTTGATGCTGTGCCGGTCGGTGTTGCCCAGCACCTTGAATTTCTTGCTGGGCAC
CTTGTACTCGTCGGTGATCACGGCCCAGCCCACAGAGTTGGTGCCGATGTCCAGGCCGATGCTGTACTTC
TTGTCGGCTGCTGGGACTCCGTGGATACCGACCTTCCGCTTCTTCTTTGGGGCCATCTTATCGTCATCGT
CTTTGTAATCAATATCATGATCCTTGTAGTCTCCGTCGTGGTCCTTATAGTCCATGGTGGCACCGGTCCA
ACCTGAAAAAAAGTGATTTCAGGCAGGTGCTCCAGGTAATTAAACATTAATACCCCACCAACCAACCATC
CCTTAAACCCTTACCTCTTGCTCAGCTAATTACAGCCCGGAGGAGAAGGGCCGTCCCGCCCGCTCACCTG
TGGGAGTAACGCGGTCAGTCAGAGCCGGGGCGGGCGGCGCGAGGC
